>Addgene plasmid #194328 | pSBtet rtTA G72V SE Δsplice GP Luc | addgene full sequence | sequence record 383152 | Addgene NGS Result
TCTCTGCGCACGCGCAGAACGCTTCGACCAATGAAAACACAGGAAGCCGTCCGCGCAACCGCGTTGCGTC
ACTTCTGCCGCCCCTGTTTCAAGGTATATAGCCGTAGACGGAACTTCGCCTTTCTCTCGGCCTTAGCGCC
ATTTTTTTGGGTGAGTGTTTTTTGGTTCCTGCGTTGGGATTCCGTGTACAATCCATAGACATCTGACCTC
GGCACTTAGCATCATCACAGCAAACTAACTGTAGCCTTTCTCTCTTTCCCTGTAGAAACCTCTGCACCTG
AGGCCACCATGTTGAGCAAGGGCGAGGAGCTGTTCACCGGGGTGGTGCCCATCCTGGTCGAGCTGGACGG
CGACGTAAACGGCCACAAGTTCAGCGTGTCCGGCGAGGGCGAGGGCGATGCCACCTACGGCAAGCTGACC
CTGAAGTTCATCTGCACCACCGGCAAGCTGCCCGTGCCCTGGCCCACCCTCGTGACCACCCTGACCTACG
GCGTGCAGTGCTTCAGCCGCTACCCCGACCACATGAAGCAGCACGACTTCTTCAAGTCCGCCATGCCCGA
AGGCTACGTCCAGGAGCGCACCATCTTCTTCAAGGACGACGGCAACTACAAGACCCGCGCCGAGGTGAAG
TTCGAGGGCGACACCCTGGTGAACCGCATCGAGCTGAAGGGCATCGACTTCAAGGAGGACGGCAACATCC
TGGGGCACAAGCTGGAGTACAACTACAACAGCCACAACGTCTATATCATGGCCGACAAGCAGAAGAACGG
CATCAAGGTGAACTTCAAGATCCGCCACAACATCGAGGACGGCAGCGTGCAGCTCGCCGACCACTACCAG
CAGAACACCCCCATCGGCGACGGCCCCGTGCTGCTGCCCGACAACCACTACCTGAGCACCCAGTCCGCCC
TGAGCAAAGACCCCAACGAGAAGCGCGATCACATGGTCCTGCTGGAGTTCGTGACCGCCGCCGGGATCAC
TCTCGGCATGGACGAGCTGTACAAGGGCAGTGGAGCTACTAACTTCAGCCTGCTGAAGCAGGCTGGTGAC
GTCGAGGAGAATCCTGGCCCCATGTCTAGACTGGACAAGAGCAAAATCATAAACGGCGCTCTGGAATTAC
TCAATGGAGTCGGTATCGAAGGCCTGACGACAAGGAAACTCGCTCAAAAGCTGGGAGTTGAGCAGCCTAC
CCTGTACTGGCACGTGAAGAACAAGCGGGCCCTGCTCGATGCCCTGCCAATCGAGATGCTGGACAGGCAT
CATACCCACTCCTGCCCCCTGGAAGTGGAGTCATGGCAAGACTTTCTGCGGAACAACGCCAAGTCATACC
GCTGTGCTCTCCTCTCACATCGCGACGGGGCTAAAGTGCATCTCGGCACCCGCCCAACCGAGAAACAATA
CGAAACCCTGGAAAATCAGCTCGCGTTCCTGTGTCAACAAGGCTTCTCCCTGGAGAACGCACTTTACGCT
CTGTCCGCCGTTGGCCACTTTACACTGGGCTGCGTATTGGAGGAACAGGAGCATCAAGTTGCAAAAGAGG
AAAGAGAGACACCTACCACCGATTCTATGCCCCCACTTCTGAAACAAGCAATTGAGCTGTTCGACCGGCA
AGGAGCCGAACCTGCCTTCCTTTTCGGCCTGGAACTAATCATATGTGGCCTGGAGAAACAGCTAAAGTGC
GAAAGCGGCGGGCCGGCCGACGCCCTTGACGATTTTGACTTAGACATGCTCCCAGCCGATGCCCTTGACG
ACTTTGACCTTGATATGCTGCCTGCTGACGCTCTTGACGATTTTGACCTTGACATGCTCCCCGGGTCCGG
CGCTACTAACTTCAGCCTGCTGAAGCAGGCTGGTGACGTCGAGGAGAATCCTGGTCCCATGACCGAGTAC
AAGCCCACGGTGCGCCTCGCCACCCGCGACGACGTCCCCAGGGCCGTACGCACCCTCGCCGCCGCGTTCG
CCGACTACCCCGCCACGCGCCACACCGTCGATCCGGACCGCCACATCGAGCGGGTCACCGAGCTGCAAGA
ACTCTTCCTCACGCGCGTCGGGCTCGACATCGGCAAGGTGTGGGTCGCGGACGACGGCGCCGCGGTGGCG
GTCTGGACCACGCCGGAGAGCGTCGAAGCGGGGGCGGTGTTCGCCGAGATCGGCCCGCGCATGGCCGAGT
TGAGCGGTTCCCGGCTGGCCGCGCAGCAACAGATGGAAGGCCTCCTGGCGCCGCACCGGCCCAAGGAGCC
CGCGTGGTTCCTGGCCACCGTCGGCGTCTCGCCCGACCACCAGGGCAAGGGTCTGGGCAGCGCCGTCGTG
CTCCCCGGAGTGGAGGCGGCCGAGCGCGCCGGGGTGCCCGCCTTCCTGGAGACCTCCGCGCCCCGCAACC
TCCCCTTCTACGAGCGGCTCGGCTTCACCGTCACCGCCGACGTCGAGGTGCCCGAAGGACCGCGCACCTG
GTGCATGACCCGCAAGCCCGGTGCCTGATTCGAAGGCCTGTCGTGAAGCTTGGGGATCAATTCTCTAGAG
CTCGCTGATCAGCCTCGACTGTGCCTTCTAGTTGCCAGCCATCTGTTGTTTGCCCCTCCCCCGTGCCTTC
CTTGACCCTGGAAGGTGCCACTCCCACTGTCCTTTCCTAATAAAATGAGGAAATTGCATCGCATTGTCTG
AGTAGGTGTCATTCTATTCTGGGGGGTGGGGTGGGGCAGGACAGCAAGGGGGAGGATTGGGAAGACAATA
GCAGGCATGCTGGGGATGCGGTGGGCTCTATGGCTTCTGAGGCGGAAAGAACCAGCTGGGCCTACTAGCT
ACTCGGGACCCCTTACCGAAACATCGCCGCATTCTGCAGAGGAGTCGAGTGTATGTAAACTTCTGACCCA
CTGGGAATGTGATGAAAGAAATAAAAGCTGAAATGAATCATTCTCTCTACTATTATTCTGATATTTCACA
TTCTTAAAATAAAGTGGTGATCCTAACTGACCTAAGACAGGGAATTTTTACTAGGATTAAATGTCAGGAA
TTGTGAAAAAGTGAGTTTAAATGTATTTGGCTAAGGTGTATGTAAACTTCCGACTTCAACTGTATAGGGA
TCCGCTTCCTCGCTCACTGACTCGCTGCGCTCGGTCGTTCGGCTGCGGCGAGCGGTATCAGCTCACTCAA
AGGCGGTAATACGGTTATCCACAGAATCAGGGGATAACGCAGGAAAGAACATGTGAGCAAAAGGCCAGCA
AAAGGCCAGGAACCGTAAAAAGGCCGCGTTGCTGGCGTTTTTCCATAGGCTCCGCCCCCCTGACGAGCAT
CACAAAAATCGACGCTCAAGTCAGAGGTGGCGAAACCCGACAGGACTATAAAGATACCAGGCGTTTCCCC
CTGGAAGCTCCCTCGTGCGCTCTCCTGTTCCGACCCTGCCGCTTACCGGATACCTGTCCGCCTTTCTCCC
TTCGGGAAGCGTGGCGCTTTCTCATAGCTCACGCTGTAGGTATCTCAGTTCGGTGTAGGTCGTTCGCTCC
AAGCTGGGCTGTGTGCACGAACCCCCCGTTCAGCCCGACCGCTGCGCCTTATCCGGTAACTATCGTCTTG
AGTCCAACCCGGTAAGACACGACTTATCGCCACTGGCAGCAGCCACTGGTAACAGGATTAGCAGAGCGAG
GTATGTAGGCGGTGCTACAGAGTTCTTGAAGTGGTGGCCTAACTACGGCTACACTAGAAGAACAGTATTT
GGTATCTGCGCTCTGCTGAAGCCAGTTACCTTCGGAAAAAGAGTTGGTAGCTCTTGATCCGGCAAACAAA
CCACCGCTGGTAGCGGTGGTTTTTTTGTTTGCAAGCAGCAGATTACGCGCAGAAAAAAAGGATCTCAAGA
AGATCCTTTGATCTTTTCTACGGGGTCTGACGCTCAGTGGAACGAAAACTCACGTTAAGGGATTTTGGTC
ATGAGATTATCAAAAAGGATCTTCACCTAGATCCTTTTAAATTAAAAATGAAGTTTTAAATCAATCTAAA
GTATATATGAGTAAACTTGGTCTGACAGTTACCAATGCTTAATCAGTGAGGCACCTATCTCAGCGATCTG
TCTATTTCGTTCATCCATAGTTGCCTGACTCCCCGTCGTGTAGATAACTACGATACGGGAGGGCTTACCA
TCTGGCCCCAGTGCTGCAATGATACCGCGAGACCCACGCTCACCGGCTCCAGATTTATCAGCAATAAACC
AGCCAGCCGGAAGGGCCGAGCGCAGAAGTGGTCCTGCAACTTTATCCGCCTCCATCCAGTCTATTAATTG
TTGCCGGGAAGCTAGAGTAAGTAGTTCGCCAGTTAATAGTTTGCGCAACGTTGTTGCCATTGCTACAGGC
ATCGTGGTGTCACGCTCGTCGTTTGGTATGGCTTCATTCAGCTCCGGTTCCCAACGATCAAGGCGAGTTA
CATGATCCCCCATGTTGTGCAAAAAAGCGGTTAGCTCCTTCGGTCCTCCGATCGTTGTCAGAAGTAAGTT
GGCCGCAGTGTTATCACTCATGGTTATGGCAGCACTGCATAATTCTCTTACTGTCATGCCATCCGTAAGA
TGCTTTTCTGTGACTGGTGAGTACTCAACCAAGTCATTCTGAGAATAGTGTATGCGGCGACCGAGTTGCT
CTTGCCCGGCGTCAATACGGGATAATACCGCGCCACATAGCAGAACTTTAAAAGTGCTCATCATTGGAAA
ACGTTCTTCGGGGCGAAAACTCTCAAGGATCTTACCGCTGTTGAGATCCAGTTCGATGTAACCCACTCGT
GCACCCAACTGATCTTCAGCATCTTTTACTTTCACCAGCGTTTCTGGGTGAGCAAAAACAGGAAGGCAAA
ATGCCGCAAAAAAGGGAATAAGGGCGACACGGAAATGTTGAATACTCATACTCTTCCTTTTTCAATATTA
TTGAAGCATTTATCAGGGTTATTGTCTCATGAGCGGATACATATTTGAATGTATTTAGAAAAATAAACAA
ATAGGGGTTCCGCGCACATTTCCCCGAAAAGTGCCACCTGATGCGGTGTGAAATACCGCACAGATGCGTA
AGGAGAAAATACCGCATCAGGAAATTGTAAGCGTTAATATTTTGTTAAAATTGGATCCCTATACAGTTGA
AGTCGGAAGTTTACATACACTTAAGTTGGAGTCATTAAAACTCGTTTTTCAACTACTCCACAAATTTCTT
GTTAACAAACAATAGTTTTGGCAAGTCAGTTAGGACATCTACTTTGTGCATGACACAAGTCATTTTTCCA
ACAATTGTTTACAGACAGATTATTTCACTTATAATTCACTGTATCACAATTCCAGTGGGTCAGAAGTTTA
CATACACTAAGTTCGACTCCTCTGCAGAATGCGGCGATGTTTCGGTAAGGGGTCCGCTATCTAGACGAGT
TTACTCCCTATCAGTGATAGAGAACGTATGTCGAGTTTACTCCCTATCAGTGATAGAGAACGATGTCGAG
TTTACTCCCTATCAGTGATAGAGAACGTATGTCGAGTTTACTCCCTATCAGTGATAGAGAACGTATGTCG
AGTTTACTCCCTATCAGTGATAGAGAACGTATGTCGAGTTTATCCCTATCAGTGATAGAGAACGTATGTC
GAGTTTACTCCCTATCAGTGATAGAGAACGTATGTCGATTAGGCGTGTACGGTGGGCGCCTATAAAAGCA
GAGCTCGTTTAGTGAACCGTCAGATCGCCTGGAGCCAATTCCAACTCTTTTGCCTTATACCTACTTTCCG
TACCACTTCCTACCCTCGAAAGGCCTCTGAGGCCACCATGGAAGATGCCAAAAACATTAAGAAGGGCCCA
GCGCCATTCTACCCACTCGAAGACGGGACCGCCGGCGAGCAGCTGCACAAAGCCATGAAGCGCTACGCCC
TGGTGCCCGGCACCATCGCCTTTACCGACGCACATATCGAGGTGGACATTACCTACGCCGAGTACTTCGA
GATGAGCGTTCGGCTGGCAGAAGCTATGAAGCGCTATGGGCTGAATACAAACCATCGGATCGTGGTGTGC
AGCGAGAATAGCTTGCAGTTCTTCATGCCCGTGTTGGGTGCCCTGTTCATCGGTGTGGCTGTGGCCCCAG
CTAACGACATCTACAACGAGCGCGAGCTGCTGAACAGCATGGGCATCAGCCAGCCCACCGTCGTATTCGT
GAGCAAGAAAGGGCTGCAAAAGATCCTCAACGTGCAAAAGAAGCTACCGATCATACAAAAGATCATCATC
ATGGATAGCAAGACCGACTACCAGGGCTTCCAAAGCATGTACACCTTCGTGACTTCCCATTTGCCACCCG
GCTTCAACGAGTACGACTTCGTGCCCGAGAGCTTCGACCGGGACAAAACCATCGCCCTGATCATGAACAG
TAGTGGCAGTACCGGATTGCCCAAGGGCGTAGCCCTACCGCACCGCACCGCTTGTGTCCGATTCAGTCAT
GCCCGCGACCCCATCTTCGGCAACCAGATCATCCCCGACACCGCTATCCTCAGCGTGGTGCCATTTCACC
ACGGCTTCGGCATGTTCACCACGCTGGGCTACTTGATCTGCGGCTTTCGGGTCGTGCTCATGTACCGCTT
CGAGGAGGAGCTATTCTTGCGCAGCTTGCAAGACTATAAGATTCAATCTGCCCTGCTGGTGCCCACACTA
TTTAGCTTCTTCGCTAAGAGCACTCTCATCGACAAGTACGACCTAAGCAACTTGCACGAGATCGCCAGCG
GCGGGGCGCCGCTCAGCAAGGAGGTAGGTGAGGCCGTGGCCAAACGCTTCCACCTACCAGGCATCCGCCA
GGGCTACGGCCTGACAGAAACAACCAGCGCCATTCTGATCACCCCCGAAGGGGACGACAAGCCTGGCGCA
GTAGGCAAGGTGGTGCCCTTCTTCGAGGCTAAGGTGGTGGACTTGGACACCGGTAAGACACTGGGTGTGA
ACCAGCGCGGCGAGCTGTGCGTCCGTGGCCCCATGATCATGAGCGGCTACGTTAACAACCCCGAGGCTAC
AAACGCTCTCATCGACAAGGACGGCTGGCTGCACAGCGGCGACATCGCCTACTGGGACGAGGACGAGCAC
TTCTTCATCGTGGACCGGCTGAAGAGCCTGATCAAATACAAGGGCTACCAGGTAGCCCCAGCCGAACTGG
AGAGCATCCTGCTGCAACACCCCAACATCTTCGACGCCGGGGTCGCCGGCCTGCCCGACGACGATGCCGG
CGAGCTGCCCGCCGCAGTCGTCGTGCTGGAACACGGTAAAACCATGACCGAGAAGGAGATCGTGGACTAT
GTGGCCAGCCAGGTTACAACCGCCAAGAAGCTGCGCGGTGGTGTTGTGTTCGTGGACGAGGTGCCTAAAG
GACTGACCGGCAAGTTGGACGCCCGCAAGATCCGCGAGATTCTCATTAAGGCCAAGAAGGGCGGCAAGAT
CGCCGTGTAAGGCCTGTCAGGCCAAGCTTCCATCGATAGACATGATAAGATACATTGATGAGTTTGGACA
AACCACAACAAGAATGCAGTGAAAAAAATGCTTTATTTGTGAAATTTGTGATGCTATTGCTTTATTTGTA
ACCATTATAAGCTGCAATAAACAAGTTAACAACAACAATTGCATTCATTTTATGTTTCAGGTTCAGGGGG
AGATGTGGGAGGTTTTTTAAAGCAAGTAAAACCTCTACAAATGTGGTACCTAGGCGAGACCCTGTCTCAC
AAAATAAAGTAAGCCCGGACTGAGTGCGGAAAGGCGGGCCTGGCGGGTCTGGTCTCCCCATGCGGGCCAC
CAGAGGCCCTGCAGCCTTCAGTCGCTTGAAGGGGTAATGGCGCTTCCACTCACAAACATGGCGGACAGAG
CGTGTGAACGAGATGAACAGCCCCTCAAAAATATGGCCGCCGAGGCTGGACGGCCGTGCCCCAGCAGCAC
CGCCTCCGCGCCCCACGTGATCTCTCGCCGGGCACAGCGCTGACCGCGGAGGTCCAACCGGAAGAATGTC
CGGATTGGACATTCGGAAGAGGGCCCGCCTTCCCTGGGGAA
Features (pLannotate 1.2.2; 15 found; start..end, strand, type, name):
    289..1005    +  CDS            EGFP: EGFP is a basic (constitutively fluorescent) green fluorescent protein published in 1996, derived from Aequorea victoria. It is reported to be a rapidly-maturing weak dimer with moderate acid sensitivity.
   1072..1769    +  CDS            rtTA3 (fragment): reverse tetracycline transactivator 3 activates expression from Tet-responsive promoters in the presence of doxycycline
   1699..1809    +  CDS            VP48: 3 tandem repeats of the minimal activation domain of herpes simplex virus VP16 (Cheng et al., 2013)
   1879..2478    +  CDS            PuroR: puromycin N-acetyltransferase; pac from Streptomyces alboniger; confers resistance to puromycin
   2539..2763    +  polyA_signal   bGH poly(A) signal: bovine growth hormone polyadenylation signal
   2767..2788    +  promoter       SV40 promoter (fragment): SV40 enhancer and early promoter
   3260..3848    -  rep_origin     ori: high-copy-number ColE1/pMB1/pBR322/pUC origin of replication
   4019..4879    -  CDS            AmpR: β-lactamase; bla; confers resistance to ampicillin, carbenicillin, and related antibiotics
   4880..4984    -  promoter       AmpR promoter: bla
   5011..5061    +  misc_feature   bom (fragment): basis of mobility region from pBR322
   5062..5092    -  rep_origin     M13 ori (fragment): M13 bacteriophage origin of replication; arrow indicates direction of (+) strand synthesis
   5387..5699    +  promoter       tight TRE promoter: Tet-responsive promoter PTight, consisting of seven tet operator sequences followed by the minimal CMV promoter
   5778..7430    +  CDS            luciferase: firefly luciferase synthetic luc2 version of the luciferase gene
   7506..7587    -  polyA_signal   SV40 poly(A) signal: SV40 polyadenylation signal
   7610..7678    -  CDS            large T antigen (fragment): large T antigen from SV40 (simian virus 40)
