[The description below was written by a language model from this plasmid's Addgene catalogue record and pLannotate feature annotations shown in this document.]
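Description:
pSBtet rtTA G72V SE Δsplice GP Luc is a mammalian expression plasmid built on the pSBtet backbone, an all-in-one Tet-On vector from a Sleeping Beauty-based system. It provides doxycycline/tetracycline-inducible expression of firefly luciferase. It is propagated in E. coli as a high-copy plasmid through a ColE1/pUC-type origin, with ampicillin selection from the β-lactamase gene. The sequenced record is 8,021 nt. The automated feature table does not annotate any transposon inverted repeats, so their presence and position cannot be confirmed from it.

The inducible unit is a tight TRE promoter (seven tet operators upstream of a minimal CMV promoter) driving the synthetic luc2 luciferase coding sequence of 1,653 bp, with an SV40 poly(A) signal annotated downstream. A separate constitutive cassette carries EGFP, an rtTA3-type reverse tetracycline transactivator with its VP16-derived minimal activation domains, and puromycin N-acetyltransferase in series on the same strand, ending in a bGH poly(A) signal. This layout suggests a single multicistronic transcript, but neither the promoter driving it nor the linkers between the reading frames are annotated.

According to the record, the transactivator carries the G72V substitution, sensitivity-enhancing (SE) mutations and removal of splice sites. Together these changes are intended to reduce leaky background expression and increase responsiveness to inducer.

The catalogue lists neomycin/G418 and EGFP as selectable markers, whereas the sequence annotation shows a puromycin resistance gene. That finding fits the "GP" in the plasmid name. The construct serves as a luciferase reporter for measuring the tightness and inducibility of this modified Tet-On system in mammalian cells.
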