Addgene plasmid #194328: pSBtet rtTA G72V SE Δsplice GP Luc
Purpose: Tetracycline inducible expression of Luciferase enzyme in mammalian cells with inclusion of rtTA G72V mutation, splice site and high sensitivity mutations for increased promotor tightness
Depositing lab: Alexander McLellan. Publication: Noise-Reduction and Sensitivity-Enhancement of a Sleeping Beauty-Based Tet-On System. Saunderson SC, Hosseini-Rad SMA, McLellan AD. Genes (Basel). 2022 Sep 20;13(10). pii: genes13101679. doi: 10.3390/genes13101679. PubMed 36292564.
Backbone
  Vector backbone: pSBtet
  Backbone size w/o insert (bp): 6368
  Vector type: Mammalian Expression, Luciferase
  Selectable markers: Neomycin (select with G418) ; EGFP
Growth in bacteria
  Bacterial resistance: Ampicillin, 100 μg/mL
  Growth temperature: 37°C
  Growth strain: DH5alpha
  Copy number: High Copy
Gene/Insert
  Gene/Insert name: Luciferase
  Species: Synthetic
  Insert size (bp): 1653
  Mutation: Tet-responsive promotor related mutations: G72V in rtTA, Δsplice sites, sensitivity enhancing mutations
  Promoter: Tight tet-responsive promotor
  Cloning method: Restriction Enzyme; 5′ cloning site unknown (unknown if destroyed); 3′ cloning site unknown (unknown if destroyed)
  Sequencing primers: 5′ unknown
Terms and licenses: Academic/Nonprofit Terms; Industry Terms: Not Available to Industry
How to cite: pSBtet rtTA G72V SE Δsplice GP Luc was a gift from Alexander McLellan (Addgene plasmid # 194328 ; http://n2t.net/addgene:194328 ; RRID:Addgene_194328)
